Addgene plasmid #18366: T4 Lysozyme T59V WT*
Depositing lab: Brian Matthews. Depositing organization: University of Oregon.
Backbone
  Vector backbone: pHS1403
  Backbone size w/o insert (bp): 5000
  Vector type: Bacterial Expression
Growth in bacteria
  Bacterial resistance: Ampicillin, 100 μg/mL
  Growth temperature: 37°C
  Growth strain: DH5alpha
  Copy number: High Copy
Gene/Insert
  Gene/Insert name: T4 Lysozyme (alt name: AT59V)
  Species: Bacteriophage T4
  Insert size (bp): 600
  Mutation: T59V WT*
  GenBank ID: NP_049736
  Entrez Gene: e (a.k.a. T4p123)
  Cloning method: Restriction Enzyme; 5′ cloning site BamHI (not destroyed); 3′ cloning site HindIII (not destroyed)
  Sequencing primers: 5′ na; 3′ GGCGTATCACGAGGCCC
Terms and licenses: Academic/Nonprofit Terms; Industry Terms: Not Available to Industry
Depositor comments: The BamHI site is 27 bp from the ATG and the HindIII site is 115 bp from the stop.
How to cite: T4 Lysozyme T59V WT* was a gift from Brian Matthews (Addgene plasmid # 18366 ; http://n2t.net/addgene:18366 ; RRID:Addgene_18366)
