[The description below was written by a language model from this plasmid's Addgene catalogue record.]
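Description:
T4 Lysozyme T59V WT* is a bacterial expression plasmid built on the pHS1403 backbone (about 5 kb without insert) that carries the lysozyme gene of bacteriophage T4 (gene e). It is maintained in E. coli as a high-copy plasmid under ampicillin selection. The record does not name the origin of replication or the promoter that drives expression, and no feature table is available to show them. No affinity tags or fusion partners are listed.

The insert is roughly 600 bp and sits between a BamHI site at the 5′ end and a HindIII site at the 3′ end, both of which were preserved during cloning. According to the depositor, the BamHI site lies 27 bp from the start codon and the HindIII site 115 bp from the stop codon, so the fragment includes short flanking untranslated regions and can be excised or transferred as a cassette. The encoded protein carries a threonine-to-valine substitution at position 59, recorded as being in the "WT*" background. The record does not define this term; in the T4 lysozyme literature it generally refers to a cysteine-free pseudo-wild-type version of the enzyme used as a reference for engineered variants.

The record does not state a specific purpose. A single point mutant in an expression vector of this type is consistent with producing recombinant protein in bacteria to study how an individual side-chain replacement affects the structure, stability or folding of T4 lysozyme, a widely used model protein for such work.
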