>Addgene plasmid #18366 | T4 Lysozyme T59V WT* | addgene partial sequence | sequence record 24152 | 3primeUP
CTNNGAAAAGCCCGCTCATTAGGCGGGCTCAGATCTGCTCATGTTTGACAGCTTATCATCGATAAGCTTC
GGCAATAAATTCTTGATATGTTTTCATATGTTTCCTTTAAATATTTTAATTAGTAATTGTCTATTCAAGT
AATTGTGAATATACTATCACAATTCCAAGAGAAAGTAAACAGCTTTATAGATTTTTATACGCGTCCCAAG
TGCCAGTTCTAAACGTTGTAATGACTCGTTTTGCGCGATTAGGTGTTTGATTATACCATCTACTTTTAGC
TAAGTTAACTGCTGCTTCATCCCAGCGTTTTTGTTGAAGCATACGTAAAGAGTTAGTAAATCCTGCCACA
CCGGTTTCTCCCATTTGGAAAACCATATTAATCAATGCAGCGCGACGAACCGCATCAAGAGAATCATAAA
CCGGTTTTAATTTAGCATTTCTCAGAATTCCGCGAACAGCAGCATCAACATCCTGATTAAAGAGTTTTTC
AGCCTCATCTTTAACAATTACACCATTAGTATTACGCCCAATAGCTTTATCTAATTCAGATTTAGCAGCA
TTAAGTGATGGACTTTTTGTAAGCAAATGACCGATGCCAATAGTGTAATAGCCTTCTGTGTCTTTATAGA
TTTTAAGTCTAAGACCTTCATCTATACGTAACATTTCAAATATATTCATAATACCTCCTAAGCATCGATG
GATCCTGTTTCCTGTGTGAAATTGTTATCCGCTCACAATTCCACACATTATACGAGCCGATGATTAATTG
TCAACAGGGGGATGGGGAGTAAGCTCACGAAGGNGNAANCCNGNAAACCAGGGGCNANAGCNGGTTNCCN
GGGGNGAAATTGGTNATCCGCTCACAANTNCCNCACATTAANACGAGCCGGGANGCATAAAGTGTAAAGC
CCNGGGGGGNCCTAATGAGTGAGCTAACTTACATTAATTGCGTTGCGCTCACTGNCCGCTTTCCAGTCGG
GNAAACCNGTCGTGNCAGGACACCNTCGAANGGGGCAAAANCCTTTCNNGGNATGGCATGGANANCGCCC
GGNAAAAAANTCNANTTCNGGGGGGGGGAAGGNGAAAN
